>Addgene plasmid #183286 | CROP_C9_Puro_EPHA2 | addgene full sequence | sequence record 362622 | Addgene NGS Result
CAGCTATGACCATGATTACGCCAAGCGCGCAATTAACCCTCACTAAAGGGAACAAAAGCTGGAGCTGCAA
GCTTAATGTAGTCTTATGCAATACTCTTGTAGTCTTGCAACATGGTAACGATGAGTTAGCAACATGCCTT
ACAAGGAGAGAAAAAGCACCGTGCATGCCGATTGGTGGAAGTAAGGTGGTACGATCGTGCCTTATTAGGA
AGGCAACAGACGGGTCTGACATGGATTGGACGAACCACTGAATTGCCGCATTGCAGAGATATTGTATTTA
AGTGCCTAGCTCGATACATAAACGGGTCTCTCTGGTTAGACCAGATCTGAGCCTGGGAGCTCTCTGGCTA
ACTAGGGAACCCACTGCTTAAGCCTCAATAAAGCTTGCCTTGAGTGCTTCAAGTAGTGTGTGCCCGTCTG
TTGTGTGACTCTGGTAACTAGAGATCCCTCAGACCCTTTTAGTCAGTGTGGAAAATCTCTAGCAGTGGCG
CCCGAACAGGGACTTGAAAGCGAAAGGGAAACCAGAGGAGCTCTCTCGACGCAGGACTCGGCTTGCTGAA
GCGCGCACGGCAAGAGGCGAGGGGCGGCGACTGGTGAGTACGCCAAAAATTTTGACTAGCGGAGGCTAGA
AGGAGAGAGATGGGTGCGAGAGCGTCAGTATTAAGCGGGGGAGAATTAGATCGCGATGGGAAAAAATTCG
GTTAAGGCCAGGGGGAAAGAAAAAATATAAATTAAAACATATAGTATGGGCAAGCAGGGAGCTAGAACGA
TTCGCAGTTAATCCTGGCCTGTTAGAAACATCAGAAGGCTGTAGACAAATACTGGGACAGCTACAACCAT
CCCTTCAGACAGGATCAGAAGAACTTAGATCATTATATAATACAGTAGCAACCCTCTATTGTGTGCATCA
AAGGATAGAGATAAAAGACACCAAGGAAGCTTTAGACAAGATAGAGGAAGAGCAAAACAAAAGTAAGACC
ACCGCACAGCAAGCGGCCGCTGATCTTCAGACCTGGAGGAGGAGATATGAGGGACAATTGGAGAAGTGAA
TTATATAAATATAAAGTAGTAAAAATTGAACCATTAGGAGTAGCACCCACCAAGGCAAAGAGAAGAGTGG
TGCAGAGAGAAAAAAGAGCAGTGGGAATAGGAGCTTTGTTCCTTGGGTTCTTGGGAGCAGCAGGAAGCAC
TATGGGCGCAGCGTCAATGACGCTGACGGTACAGGCCAGACAATTATTGTCTGGTATAGTGCAGCAGCAG
AACAATTTGCTGAGGGCTATTGAGGCGCAACAGCATCTGTTGCAACTCACAGTCTGGGGCATCAAGCAGC
TCCAGGCAAGAATCCTGGCTGTGGAAAGATACCTAAAGGATCAACAGCTCCTGGGGATTTGGGGTTGCTC
TGGAAAACTCATTTGCACCACTGCTGTGCCTTGGAATGCTAGTTGGAGTAATAAATCTCTGGAACAGATT
TGGAATCACACGACCTGGATGGAGTGGGACAGAGAAATTAACAATTACACAAGCTTAATACACTCCTTAA
TTGAAGAATCGCAAAACCAGCAAGAAAAGAATGAACAAGAATTATTGGAATTAGATAAATGGGCAAGTTT
GTGGAATTGGTTTAACATAACAAATTGGCTGTGGTATATAAAATTATTCATAATGATAGTAGGAGGCTTG
GTAGGTTTAAGAATAGTTTTTGCTGTACTTTCTATAGTGAATAGAGTTAGGCAGGGATATTCACCATTAT
CGTTTCAGAATCTTGAGACAAATGGCAGTATTCATCCACAATTTTAAAAGAAAAGGGGGGATTGGGGGGT
ACAGTGCAGGGGAAAGAATAGTAGACATAATAGCAACAGACATACAAACTAAAGAATTACAAAAACAAAT
TACAAAAATTCAAAATTTTCGGGTTTATTACAGGGACAGCAGAGATCCACTTTGGCGCCGGCTCGAGGGG
GCCCGGGTGCAAAGATGGATAAAGTTTTAAACAGAGAGGAATCTTTGCAGCTAATGGACCTTCTAGGTCT
TGAAAGGAGTGGGAATTGGCTCCGTAGGTCTTGAAAGGAGTGGGAATTGGCTCCGGTGCCCGTCAGTGGG
CAGAGCGCACATCGCCCACAGTCCCCGAGAAGTTGGGGGGAGGGGTCGGCAATTGATCCGGTGCCTAGAG
AAGGTGGCGCGGGGTAAACTGGGAAAGTGATGTCGTGTACTGGCTCCGCCTTTTTCCCGAGGGTGGGGGA
GAACCGTATATAAGTGCAGTAGTCGCCGTGAACGTTCTTTTTCGCAACGGGTTTGCCGCCAGAACACAGG
ACCGGTTCTAGAGCGCTGCCACCATGGACAAGAAGTACAGCATCGGCCTGGACATCGGCACCAACTCTGT
GGGCTGGGCCGTGATCACCGACGAGTACAAGGTGCCCAGCAAGAAATTCAAGGTGCTGGGCAACACCGAC
CGGCACAGCATCAAGAAGAACCTGATCGGAGCCCTGCTGTTCGACAGCGGCGAAACAGCCGAGGCCACCC
GGCTGAAGAGAACCGCCAGAAGAAGATACACCAGACGGAAGAACCGGATCTGCTATCTGCAAGAGATCTT
CAGCAACGAGATGGCCAAGGTGGACGACAGCTTCTTCCACAGACTGGAAGAGTCCTTCCTGGTGGAAGAG
GATAAGAAGCACGAGCGGCACCCCATCTTCGGCAACATCGTGGACGAGGTGGCCTACCACGAGAAGTACC
CCACCATCTACCACCTGAGAAAGAAACTGGTGGACAGCACCGACAAGGCCGACCTGCGGCTGATCTATCT
GGCCCTGGCCCACATGATCAAGTTCCGGGGCCACTTCCTGATCGAGGGCGACCTGAACCCCGACAACAGC
GACGTGGACAAGCTGTTCATCCAGCTGGTGCAGACCTACAACCAGCTGTTCGAGGAAAACCCCATCAACG
CCAGCGGCGTGGACGCCAAGGCCATCCTGTCTGCCAGACTGAGCAAGAGCAGACGGCTGGAAAATCTGAT
CGCCCAGCTGCCCGGCGAGAAGAAGAATGGCCTGTTCGGAAACCTGATTGCCCTGAGCCTGGGCCTGACC
CCCAACTTCAAGAGCAACTTCGACCTGGCCGAGGATGCCAAACTGCAGCTGAGCAAGGACACCTACGACG
ACGACCTGGACAACCTGCTGGCCCAGATCGGCGACCAGTACGCCGACCTGTTTCTGGCCGCCAAGAACCT
GTCCGACGCCATCCTGCTGAGCGACATCCTGAGAGTGAACACCGAGATCACCAAGGCCCCCCTGAGCGCC
TCTATGATCAAGAGATACGACGAGCACCACCAGGACCTGACCCTGCTGAAAGCTCTCGTGCGGCAGCAGC
TGCCTGAGAAGTACAAAGAGATTTTCTTCGACCAGAGCAAGAACGGCTACGCCGGCTACATTGACGGCGG
AGCCAGCCAGGAAGAGTTCTACAAGTTCATCAAGCCCATCCTGGAAAAGATGGACGGCACCGAGGAACTG
CTCGTGAAGCTGAACAGAGAGGACCTGCTGCGGAAGCAGCGGACCTTCGACAACGGCAGCATCCCCCACC
AGATCCACCTGGGAGAGCTGCACGCCATTCTGCGGCGGCAGGAAGATTTTTACCCATTCCTGAAGGACAA
CCGGGAAAAGATCGAGAAGATCCTGACCTTCCGCATCCCCTACTACGTGGGCCCTCTGGCCAGGGGAAAC
AGCAGATTCGCCTGGATGACCAGAAAGAGCGAGGAAACCATCACCCCCTGGAACTTCGAGGAAGTGGTGG
ACAAGGGCGCTTCCGCCCAGAGCTTCATCGAGCGGATGACCAACTTCGATAAGAACCTGCCCAACGAGAA
GGTGCTGCCCAAGCACAGCCTGCTGTACGAGTACTTCACCGTGTATAACGAGCTGACCAAAGTGAAATAC
GTGACCGAGGGAATGAGAAAGCCCGCCTTCCTGAGCGGCGAGCAGAAAAAGGCCATCGTGGACCTGCTGT
TCAAGACCAACCGGAAAGTGACCGTGAAGCAGCTGAAAGAGGACTACTTCAAGAAAATCGAGTGCTTCGA
CTCCGTGGAAATCTCCGGCGTGGAAGATCGGTTCAACGCCTCCCTGGGCACATACCACGATCTGCTGAAA
ATTATCAAGGACAAGGACTTCCTGGACAATGAGGAAAACGAGGACATTCTGGAAGATATCGTGCTGACCC
TGACACTGTTTGAGGACAGAGAGATGATCGAGGAACGGCTGAAAACCTATGCCCACCTGTTCGACGACAA
AGTGATGAAGCAGCTGAAGCGGCGGAGATACACCGGCTGGGGCAGGCTGAGCCGGAAGCTGATCAACGGC
ATCCGGGACAAGCAGTCCGGCAAGACAATCCTGGATTTCCTGAAGTCCGACGGCTTCGCCAACAGAAACT
TCATGCAGCTGATCCACGACGACAGCCTGACCTTTAAAGAGGACATCCAGAAAGCCCAGGTGTCCGGCCA
GGGCGATAGCCTGCACGAGCACATTGCCAATCTGGCCGGCAGCCCCGCCATTAAGAAGGGCATCCTGCAG
ACAGTGAAGGTGGTGGACGAGCTCGTGAAAGTGATGGGCCGGCACAAGCCCGAGAACATCGTGATCGAAA
TGGCCAGAGAGAACCAGACCACCCAGAAGGGACAGAAGAACAGCCGCGAGAGAATGAAGCGGATCGAAGA
GGGCATCAAAGAGCTGGGCAGCCAGATCCTGAAAGAACACCCCGTGGAAAACACCCAGCTGCAGAACGAG
AAGCTGTACCTGTACTACCTGCAGAATGGGCGGGATATGTACGTGGACCAGGAACTGGACATCAACCGGC
TGTCCGACTACGATGTGGACCATATCGTGCCTCAGAGCTTTCTGAAGGACGACTCCATCGACAACAAGGT
GCTGACCAGAAGCGACAAGAACCGGGGCAAGAGCGACAACGTGCCCTCCGAAGAGGTCGTGAAGAAGATG
AAGAACTACTGGCGGCAGCTGCTGAACGCCAAGCTGATTACCCAGAGAAAGTTCGACAATCTGACCAAGG
CCGAGAGAGGCGGCCTGAGCGAACTGGATAAGGCCGGCTTCATCAAGAGACAGCTGGTGGAAACCCGGCA
GATCACAAAGCACGTGGCACAGATCCTGGACTCCCGGATGAACACTAAGTACGACGAGAATGACAAGCTG
ATCCGGGAAGTGAAAGTGATCACCCTGAAGTCCAAGCTGGTGTCCGATTTCCGGAAGGATTTCCAGTTTT
ACAAAGTGCGCGAGATCAACAACTACCACCACGCCCACGACGCCTACCTGAACGCCGTCGTGGGAACCGC
CCTGATCAAAAAGTACCCTAAGCTGGAAAGCGAGTTCGTGTACGGCGACTACAAGGTGTACGACGTGCGG
AAGATGATCGCCAAGAGCGAGCAGGAAATCGGCAAGGCTACCGCCAAGTACTTCTTCTACAGCAACATCA
TGAACTTTTTCAAGACCGAGATTACCCTGGCCAACGGCGAGATCCGGAAGCGGCCTCTGATCGAGACAAA
CGGCGAAACCGGGGAGATCGTGTGGGATAAGGGCCGGGATTTTGCCACCGTGCGGAAAGTGCTGAGCATG
CCCCAAGTGAATATCGTGAAAAAGACCGAGGTGCAGACAGGCGGCTTCAGCAAAGAGTCTATCCTGCCCA
AGAGGAACAGCGATAAGCTGATCGCCAGAAAGAAGGACTGGGACCCTAAGAAGTACGGCGGCTTCGACAG
CCCCACCGTGGCCTATTCTGTGCTGGTGGTGGCCAAAGTGGAAAAGGGCAAGTCCAAGAAACTGAAGAGT
GTGAAAGAGCTGCTGGGGATCACCATCATGGAAAGAAGCAGCTTCGAGAAGAATCCCATCGACTTTCTGG
AAGCCAAGGGCTACAAAGAAGTGAAAAAGGACCTGATCATCAAGCTGCCTAAGTACTCCCTGTTCGAGCT
GGAAAACGGCCGGAAGAGAATGCTGGCCTCTGCCGGCGAACTGCAGAAGGGAAACGAACTGGCCCTGCCC
TCCAAATATGTGAACTTCCTGTACCTGGCCAGCCACTATGAGAAGCTGAAGGGCTCCCCCGAGGATAATG
AGCAGAAACAGCTGTTTGTGGAACAGCACAAGCACTACCTGGACGAGATCATCGAGCAGATCAGCGAGTT
CTCCAAGAGAGTGATCCTGGCCGACGCTAATCTGGACAAAGTGCTGTCCGCCTACAACAAGCACCGGGAT
AAGCCCATCAGAGAGCAGGCCGAGAATATCATCCACCTGTTTACCCTGACCAATCTGGGAGCCCCTGCCG
CCTTCAAGTACTTTGACACCACCATCGACCGGAAGAGGTACACCAGCACCAAAGAGGTGCTGGACGCCAC
CCTGATCCACCAGAGCATCACCGGCCTGTACGAGACACGGATCGACCTGTCTCAGCTGGGAGGCGACAAG
CGACCTGCCGCCACAAAGAAGGCTGGACAGGCTAAGAAGAAGAAAGATTACAAAGACGATGACGATAAGG
GATCCGGCGCAACAAACTTCTCTCTGCTGAAACAAGCCGGAGATGTCGAAGAGAATCCTGGACCGATGAC
CGAGTACAAGCCCACGGTGCGCCTCGCCACCCGCGACGACGTCCCCAGGGCCGTACGCACCCTCGCCGCC
GCGTTCGCCGACTACCCCGCCACGCGCCACACCGTCGATCCGGACCGCCACATCGAGCGGGTCACCGAGC
TGCAAGAACTCTTCCTCACGCGCGTCGGGCTCGACATCGGCAAGGTGTGGGTCGCGGACGACGGCGCCGC
CGTGGCGGTCTGGACCACGCCGGAGAGCGTCGAAGCGGGGGCGGTGTTCGCCGAGATCGGCCCGCGCATG
GCCGAGTTGAGCGGTTCCCGGCTGGCCGCGCAGCAACAGATGGAAGGCCTCCTGGCGCCGCACCGGCCCA
AGGAGCCCGCGTGGTTCCTGGCCACCGTCGGAGTCTCGCCCGACCACCAGGGCAAGGGTCTGGGCAGCGC
CGTCGTGCTCCCCGGAGTGGAGGCGGCCGAGCGCGCCGGGGTGCCCGCCTTCCTGGAGACCTCCGCGCCC
CGCAACCTCCCCTTCTACGAGCGGCTCGGCTTCACCGTCACCGCCGACGTCGAGGTGCCCGAAGGACCGC
GCACCTGGTGCATGACCCGCAAGCCCGGTGCCTGAACGCGTTAAGTCGACAATCAACCTCTGGATTACAA
AATTTGTGAAAGATTGACTGGTATTCTTAACTATGTTGCTCCTTTTACGCTATGTGGATACGCTGCTTTA
ATGCCTTTGTATCATGCTATTGCTTCCCGTATGGCTTTCATTTTCTCCTCCTTGTATAAATCCTGGTTGC
TGTCTCTTTATGAGGAGTTGTGGCCCGTTGTCAGGCAACGTGGCGTGGTGTGCACTGTGTTTGCTGACGC
AACCCCCACTGGTTGGGGCATTGCCACCACCTGTCAGCTCCTTTCCGGGACTTTCGCTTTCCCCCTCCCT
ATTGCCACGGCGGAACTCATCGCCGCCTGCCTTGCCCGCTGCTGGACAGGGGCTCGGCTGTTGGGCACTG
ACAATTCCGTGGTGTTGTCGGGGAAATCATCGTCCTTTCCTTGGCTGCTCGCCTGTGTTGCCACCTGGAT
TCTGCGCGGGACGTCCTTCTGCTACGTCCCTTCGGCCCTCAATCCAGCGGACCTTCCTTCCCGCGGCCTG
CTGCCGGCTCTGCGGCCTCTTCCGCGTCTTCGCCTTCGCCCTCAGACGAGTCGGATCTCCCTTTGGGCCG
CCTCCCCGCGTCGACTTTAAGACCAATGACTTACAAGGCAGCTGTAGATCTTAGCCACTTTTTAAAAGAA
AAGGGGGGACTGGAAGGGCTAATTCACTCCCAACGAAGACAAGATTTCACCATTATCGTTTCAGACCCAC
CTCCCAACCCCGAGGGGACCCAGAGAGGGCCTATTTCCCATGATTCCTTCATATTTGCATATACGATACA
AGGCTGTTAGAGAGATAATTAGAATTAATTTGACTGTAAACACAAAGATATTAGTACAAAATACGTGACG
TAGAAAGTAATAATTTCTTGGGTAGTTTGCAGTTTTAAAATTATGTTTTAAAATGGACTATCATATGCTT
ACCGTAACTTGAAAGTATCTCGATTTCTTGGCTTTATATATCTTGTGGAAAGGACGAAACACCGGGTCCG
ACTCGGCATAGTAGGTTTTAGAGCTAGAAATAGCAAGTTAAAATAAGGCTAGTCCGTTATCAACTTGAAA
AAGTGGCACCGAGTCGGTGCTTTTTTAAGCTTGGCGTAACTAGATCTTGAGACACTGCTTTTTGCTTGTA
CTGGGTCTCTCTGGTTAGACCAGATCTGAGCCTGGGAGCTCTCTGGCTAACTAGGGAACCCACTGCTTAA
GCCTCAATAAAGCTTGCCTTGAGTGCTTCAAGTAGTGTGTGCCCGTCTGTTGTGTGACTCTGGTAACTAG
AGATCCCTCAGACCCTTTTAGTCAGTGTGGAAAATCTCTAGCAGTACGTATAGTAGTTCATGTCATCTTA
TTATTCAGTATTTATAACTTGCAAAGAAATGAATATCAGAGAGTGAGAGGAACTTGTTTATTGCAGCTTA
TAATGGTTACAAATAAAGCAATAGCATCACAAATTTCACAAATAAAGCATTTTTTTCACTGCATTCTAGT
TGTGGTTTGTCCAAACTCATCAATGTATCTTATCATGTCTGGCTCTAGCTATCCCGCCCCTAACTCCGCC
CATCCCGCCCCTAACTCCGCCCAGTTCCGCCCATTCTCCGCCCCATGGCTGACTAATTTTTTTTATTTAT
GCAGAGGCCGAGGCCGCCTCGGCCTCTGAGCTATTCCAGAAGTAGTGAGGAGGCTTTTTTGGAGGCCTAG
GGACGTACCCAATTCGCCCTATAGTGAGTCGTATTACGCGCGCTCACTGGCCGTCGTTTTACAACGTCGT
GACTGGGAAAACCCTGGCGTTACCCAACTTAATCGCCTTGCAGCACATCCCCCTTTCGCCAGCTGGCGTA
ATAGCGAAGAGGCCCGCACCGATCGCCCTTCCCAACAGTTGCGCAGCCTGAATGGCGAATGGG
[124 nt withheld, positions 9094-9217]
C
[91 nt withheld, positions 9219-9309]
A
[49 nt withheld, positions 9311-9359]
CCTTTGACGTTGGAGTCCACGTTCTTT
[37 nt withheld, positions 9387-9423]
ACCCTATCTCGGTCTATTCTTTTGATTTATAAGGGATTTTGCCGATTTCGGCCTATTGGTTAAAAAATGA
GCTGATTTAACAAAAATTTAACGCGAATTTTAACAAAATATTAACGCTTACAATTTAGGTGGCACTTTTC
GGGGAAATGTGCGCGGAACCCCTATTTGTTTATTTTTCTAAATACATTCAAATATGTATCCGCTCATGAG
ACAATAACCCTGATAAATGCTTCAATAATATTGAAAAAGGAAGAGTATGAGTATTCAACATTTCCGTGTC
GCCCTTATTCCCTTTTTTGCGGCATTTTGCCTTCCTGTTTTTGCTCACCCAGAAACGCTGGTGAAAGTAA
AAGATGCTGAAGATCAGTTGGGTGCACGAGTGGGTTACATCGAACTGGATCTCAACAGCGGTAAGATCCT
TGAGAGTTTTCGCCCCGAAGAACGTTTTCCAATGATGAGCACTTTTAAAGTTCTGCTATGTGGCGCGGTA
TTATCCCGTATTGACGCCGGGCAAGAGCAACTCGGTCGCCGCATACACTATTCTCAGAATGACTTGGTTG
AGTACTCACCAGTCACAGAAAAGCATCTTACGGATGGCATGACAGTAAGAGAATTATGCAGTGCTGCCAT
AACCATGAGTGATAACACTGCGGCCAACTTACTTCTGACAACGATCGGAGGACCGAAGGAGCTAACCGCT
TTTTTGCACAACATGGGGGATCATGTAACTCGCCTTGATCGTTGGGAACCGGAGCTGAATGAAGCCATAC
CAAACGACGAGCGTGACACCACGATGCCTGTAGCAATGGCAACAACGTTGCGCAAACTATTAACTGGCGA
ACTACTTACTCTAGCTTCCCGGCAACAATTAATAGACTGGATGGAGGCGGATAAAGTTGCAGGACCACTT
CTGCGCTCGGCCCTTCCGGCTGGCTGGTTTATTGCTGATAAATCTGGAGCCGGTGAGCGTGGGTCTCGCG
GTATCATTGCAGCACTGGGGCCAGATGGTAAGCCCTCCCGTATCGTAGTTATCTACACGACGGGGAGTCA
GGCAACTATGGATGAACGAAATAGACAGATCGCTGAGATAGGTGCCTCACTGATTAAGCATTGGTAACTG
TCAGACCAAGTTTACTCATATATACTTTAGATTGATTTAAAACTTCATTTTTAATTTAAAAGGATCTAGG
TGAAGATCCTTTTTGATAATCTCATGACCAAAATCCCTTAACGTGAGTTTTCGTTCCACTGAGCGTCAGA
CCCCGTAGAAAAGATCAAAGGATCTTCTTGAGATCCTTTTTTTCTGCGCGTAATCTGCTGCTTGCAAACA
AAAAAACCACCGCTACCAGCGGTGGTTTGTTTGCCGGATCAAGAGCTACCAACTCTTTTTCCGAAGGTAA
CTGGCTTCAGCAGAGCGCAGATACCAAATACTGTTCTTCTAGTGTAGCCGTAGTTAGGCCACCACTTCAA
GAACTCTGTAGCACCGCCTACATACCTCGCTCTGCTAATCCTGTTACCAGTGGCTGCTGCCAGTGGCGAT
AAGTCGTGTCTTACCGGGTTGGACTCAAGACGATAGTTACCGGATAAGGCGCAGCGGTCGGGCTGAACGG
GGGGTTCGTGCACACAGCCCAGCTTGGAGCGAACGACCTACACCGAACTGAGATACCTACAGCGTGAGCT
ATGAGAAAGCGCCACGCTTCCCGAAGGGAGAAAGGCGGACAGGTATCCGGTAAGCGGCAGGGTCGGAACA
GGAGAGCGCACGAGGGAGCTTCCAGGGGGAAACGCCTGGTATCTTTATAGTCCTGTCGGGTTTCGCCACC
TCTGACTTGAGCGTCGATTTTTGTGATGCTCGTCAGGGGGGCGGAGCCTATGGAAAAACGCCAGCAACGC
GGCCTTTTTACGGTTCCTGGCCTTTTGCTGGCCTTTTGCTCACATGTTCTTTCCTGCGTTATCCCCTGAT
TCTGTGGATAACCGTATTACCGCCTTTGAGTGAGCTGATACCGCTCGCCGCAGCCGAACGACCGAGCGCA
GCGAGTCAGTGAGCGAGGAAGCGGAAGAGCGCCCAATACGCAAACCGCCTCTCCCCGCGCGTTGGCCGAT
TCATTAATGCAGCTGGCACGACAGGTTTCCCGACTGGAAAGCGGGCAGTGAGCGCAACGCAATTAATGTG
AGTTAGCTCACTCATTAGGCACCCCAGGCTTTACACTTTATGCTTCCGGCTCGTATGTTGTGTGGAATTG
TGAGCGGATAACAATTTCACACAGGAAA
Features (pLannotate 1.2.2; 30 found; start..end, strand, type, name):
     31..49      +  promoter       T3 promoter: promoter for bacteriophage T3 RNA polymerase
     77..303     +  promoter       RSV promoter: Rous sarcoma virus enhancer/promoter
    304..484     +  LTR            5' LTR (truncated): truncated 5' long terminal repeat (LTR) from HIV-1
    531..656     +  misc_feature   HIV-1 Ψ: packaging signal of human immunodeficiency virus type 1
    640..1003    +  CDS            HIV-1 gag (fragment): gag protein from human immunodeficiency virus 1; gag
   1149..1382    +  misc_feature   RRE: The Rev response element (RRE) of HIV-1 allows for Rev-dependent mRNA export from the nucleus to the cytoplasm.
   1792..1909    +  misc_feature   cPPT/CTS: central polypurine tract and central termination sequence of HIV-1
   1975..2041    +  CDS            small t antigen (fragment): SV40 (simian virus 40) small t antigen
   2055..2072    +  CDS            small t antigen (fragment): SV40 (simian virus 40) small t antigen
   2098..2309    +  promoter       EF-1α core promoter: core promoter for human elongation factor EF-1α
   2334..6437    +  CDS            Cas9: Cas9 (Csn1) endonuclease from the Streptococcus pyogenes Type II CRISPR/Cas system generates RNA-guided double strand breaks in DNA
   6576..7175    +  CDS            PuroR (fragment): puromycin N-acetyltransferase; pac from Streptomyces; confers resistance to puromycin
   7191..7779    +  misc_feature   WPRE: woodchuck hepatitis virus posttranscriptional regulatory element
   7775..7885    +  CDS            nef (fragment): NEF_HV1LA - Experimental evidence at protein level: Swiss-Prot protein existence level 1. Extracellular Nef protein targets CD4(+) T-lymphocytes for apoptosis by interacting with CXCR4 surface receptors. From Human immunodeficiency virus type 1 group M subtype B (isolate Lai) (HIV-1).
   7905..7931    +  CDS            Rev (fragment): human immunodeficiency virus 1 (HIV-1) Rev protein; rev; enhances nuclear export of unspliced and incompletely spliced viral mRNAs
   7935..8175    +  promoter       U6 promoter: RNA polymerase III promoter for human U6 snRNA
   8205..8280    +  misc_RNA       gRNA scaffold: guide RNA scaffold for the Streptococcus pyogenes CRISPR/Cas9 system
   8333..8513    +  LTR            5' LTR (truncated): truncated 5' long terminal repeat (LTR) from HIV-1
   8591..8712    +  polyA_signal   SV40 poly(A) signal: SV40 polyadenylation signal
   8752..8887    +  rep_origin     SV40 ori: SV40 origin of replication
   8908..8926    -  promoter       T7 promoter: promoter for bacteriophage T7 RNA polymerase
   8934..9089    +  CDS            lacZα (fragment): LacZα fragment of β-galactosidase; lacZ fragment
   9094..9522    +  rep_origin     f1 ori (sequence partly withheld): f1 bacteriophage origin of replication; arrow indicates direction of (+) strand synthesis
   9575..9679    +  promoter       AmpR promoter: bla
   9680..10540   +  CDS            AmpR: β-lactamase; bla; confers resistance to ampicillin, carbenicillin, and related antibiotics
  10711..11299   +  rep_origin     ori: high-copy-number ColE1/pMB1/pBR322/pUC origin of replication
  11482..11574   +  CDS            lacI (fragment): lac repressor; lacI; The lac repressor binds to the lac operator to inhibit transcription in E. coli. This inhibition can be relieved by adding lactose or isopropyl-β-D-thiogalactopyranoside (IPTG).
  11587..11608   +  protein_bind   CAP binding site: CAP binding activates transcription in the presence of cAMP. E. coli catabolite activator protein
  11623..11653   +  promoter       lac promoter: promoter for the E. coli lac operon
  11657..11679   +  protein_bind   lac operator (fragment): The lac repressor binds to the lac operator to inhibit transcription in E. coli. This inhibition can be relieved by adding lactose or isopropyl-β-D-thiogalactopyranoside (IPTG). lac repressor encoded by lacI
