[The description below was written by a language model from this plasmid's Addgene catalogue record and pLannotate feature annotations shown in this document.]
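Description:
CROP_C9_Puro_EPHA2 is an all-in-one lentiviral CRISPR knockout plasmid of about 11.7 kb, built on the CROPseq backbone and carrying a single guide RNA directed against the EPHA2 gene. It is propagated in E. coli as a high-copy plasmid through a ColE1/pUC-type origin with ampicillin selection (AmpR). A recombination-tolerant strain is recorded for growth, as is usual for LTR-containing vectors. An f1 origin, an SV40 origin and remnants of lac/T3/T7 cloning-vector sequence are also annotated in the backbone.

The lentiviral portion follows a third-generation layout. An RSV promoter drives a truncated HIV-1 5' LTR, followed by the Ψ packaging signal with a gag fragment, the RRE for Rev-dependent export, and the cPPT/CTS. Within the transfer cassette, an EF-1α core promoter drives Streptococcus pyogenes Cas9, followed by a puromycin N-acetyltransferase coding sequence and a WPRE to enhance transcript expression. The element linking Cas9 to PuroR is not annotated, so the record does not state how the two are co-expressed.

Downstream of the WPRE, the human U6 promoter and gRNA scaffold sit immediately before the R-U5 portion of the 3' LTR (annotated as a second truncated LTR). This is the characteristic CROPseq arrangement, placing the guide cassette inside the 3' LTR region. It is therefore duplicated into the 5' LTR during reverse transcription, and the guide is also carried on the polyadenylated Pol II transcript, making it detectable by transcriptome sequencing.

The construct delivers Cas9, puromycin selection and the EPHA2 guide in one virus. The associated work concerns screening cancer vulnerabilities in engineered ex vivo culture models.
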