Addgene plasmid #183286: CROP_C9_Puro_EPHA2
Purpose: All-in-One CRISPRko system with a guide RNA that targets EPHA2 gene
Depositing lab: Prashant Mali. Depositing organization: University of California, San Diego (UCSD). Publication: Integrated genome and tissue engineering enables screening of cancer vulnerabilities in physiologically relevant perfusable ex vivo cultures. Hu M, Lei XY, Larson JD, McAlonis M, Ford K, McDonald D, Mach K, Rusert JM, Wechsler-Reya RJ, Mali P. Biomaterials. 2022 Jan;280:121276. doi: 10.1016/j.biomaterials.2021.121276. Epub 2021 Dec 2. PubMed 34890975.
Backbone
  Vector backbone: CROPseq
  Vector type: Lentiviral
Growth in bacteria
  Bacterial resistance: Ampicillin, 100 μg/mL
  Growth temperature: 37°C
  Growth strain: NEB Stable
  Copy number: High Copy
Gene/Insert
  Gene/Insert name: EPHA2
  gRNA/shRNA sequence: GGTCCGACTCGGCATAGTAG
  Species: Synthetic
  Cloning method: Gibson Cloning
Terms and licenses: Academic/Nonprofit Terms; Industry Terms: Not Available to Industry
How to cite: CROP_C9_Puro_EPHA2 was a gift from Prashant Mali (Addgene plasmid # 183286 ; http://n2t.net/addgene:183286 ; RRID:Addgene_183286)
